Addgene plasmid #218099: LacI-pLacI-pII pm
Purpose: Phagemid that expresses LacI, and pII under the Lac promoter
Depositing lab: Kevin Esvelt. Depositing organization: Massachusetts Institute of Technology. Publication: Random adversarial threshold search enables automated DNA screening. Gretton D, Wang B, Edison R, Foner L, Berlips J, Vogel T, Kysel M, Chen W, Sage-Ling F, Hauwe LV, Wooster S, Weinstein-Raun B, DeBenedictis EA, Liu AB, Chory E, Cui H, Li X, Dong J, Fabrega A, Dennison C, Don O, Ye CT, Uberoy K, Rivest RL, Gao M, Yu Y, Baum C, Damgard I, Yao AC, Esvelt KM. bioRxiv 2024.03.20.585782 10.1101/2024.03.20.585782.
Backbone
  Vector backbone: LacI pm
  Vector type: Bacterial Expression
Growth in bacteria
  Bacterial resistance: Ampicillin, 100 μg/mL
  Growth temperature: 37°C
  Growth strain: DH5alpha
  Copy number: High Copy
Gene/Insert
  Gene/Insert name: pII
  Species: M13 bacteriophage
  Promoter: Lac promoter
  Cloning method: Gibson Cloning
Terms and licenses: Academic/Nonprofit Terms; Industry Terms: Not Available to Industry
Depositor comments: Please visit https://www.biorxiv.org/content/10.1101/2024.03.20.585782v1 for bioRxiv preprint.
How to cite: LacI-pLacI-pII pm was a gift from Kevin Esvelt (Addgene plasmid # 218099 ; http://n2t.net/addgene:218099 ; RRID:Addgene_218099)
