[The description below was written by a language model from this plasmid's Addgene catalogue record and pLannotate feature annotations shown in this document.]
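Description:
LacI-pLacI-pII pm is a 4.9 kb bacterial expression phagemid built on a "LacI pm" backbone. It carries the M13 bacteriophage gene II under lac control together with its own copy of the lac repressor. It replicates in E. coli from a ColE1/pUC-type origin and is catalogued as high copy, although the annotation also detects a short rop reading frame directly downstream of the resistance gene. Selection is by ampicillin, with the β-lactamase gene annotated as being driven by a cat promoter. Short phage T3 and T7 early terminators flank the plasmid origin, which should insulate it from transcriptional read-through. An f1 origin makes the plasmid a phagemid: it provides the site for filamentous-phage rolling-circle replication and allows single-stranded copies to be packaged into phage particles when the remaining phage functions are supplied in trans.

The payload is arranged on one strand. The lacI promoter drives constitutive lacI expression. Next come a CAP binding site, the lac promoter and the lac operator, and then the M13 gene II coding sequence, which spans the numbering origin of the circular record and ends next to the f1 ori. pII is the phage replication initiator, an endonuclease that nicks the plus strand at the f1/M13 origin to start rolling-circle synthesis. Because the repressor is plasmid-encoded, pII production should stay low until it is induced with IPTG or lactose, making this essential phage function controllable. The record gives the purpose only as expression of LacI and lac-driven pII. The associated work concerns DNA synthesis screening, but the plasmid's specific experimental role is not given.
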