Features (pLannotate 1.2.2; 13 found; start..end, strand, type, name):
    837..853     -  protein_bind   lac operator: The lac repressor binds to the lac operator to inhibit transcription in E. coli. This inhibition can be relieved by adding lactose or isopropyl-β-D-thiogalactopyranoside (IPTG). lac repressor encoded by lacI
    861..891     -  promoter       lac promoter: promoter for the E. coli lac operon
    906..927     -  protein_bind   CAP binding site: CAP binding activates transcription in the presence of cAMP. E. coli catabolite activator protein
    986..2068    -  CDS            lacI: lac repressor; lacI; The lac repressor binds to the lac operator to inhibit transcription in E. coli. This inhibition can be relieved by adding lactose or isopropyl-β-D-thiogalactopyranoside (IPTG).
   2069..2146    -  promoter       lacI promoter: lacI
   2188..2217    +  terminator     T3Te terminator: phage T3 early transcription terminator
   2239..2826    +  rep_origin     ori: high-copy-number ColE1/pMB1/pBR322/pUC origin of replication
   2838..2865    -  terminator     T7Te terminator: phage T7 early transcription terminator
   2889..3080    -  CDS            rop: Rop protein, which maintains plasmids at low copy number; rop
   3081..3941    -  CDS            AmpR: β-lactamase; bla; confers resistance to ampicillin, carbenicillin, and related antibiotics
   3942..4044    -  promoter       cat promoter: promoter of the E. coli cat gene encoding chloramphenicol acetyltransferase
   4055..4510    -  rep_origin     f1 ori (sequence partly withheld): f1 bacteriophage origin of replication; arrow indicates direction of (+) strand synthesis
   4511..802     -  CDS            M13 gene II (across the origin) (sequence partly withheld): pII; II; replication
>Addgene plasmid #218099 | LacI-pLacI-pII pm | addgene full sequence | sequence record 432443 | Addgene NGS Result
AGCGG
[62 nt withheld, positions 6-67]
TTCAAAGCGAACCAGACCGGAAGCAAACTCCAACAGGTCAGGATTAGAG
[68 nt withheld, positions 117-184]
ATAATGCTGTAGC
[54 nt withheld, positions 198-251]
A
[136 nt withheld, positions 253-388]
AGTAGTAGCATTAACATCCAATAAATCATACAGGCAAGGCAAAGAA
[83 nt withheld, positions 435-517]
GGGAGAAGCCTTTATTTCAACGCAA
[44 nt withheld, positions 543-586]
TGAGTAATGTGTAGGTAAAGATTCAAAA
[32 nt withheld, positions 615-646]
A
[35 nt withheld, positions 648-682]
AATGCCGGAGAGGGTAGCTATTTTTGAGAGATCTACAAAGGCTATCAGGTCATTGCCTGAG
[59 nt withheld, positions 744-802]
TTTTCCTCCTTACTGCACCTGCAGGTGTGTGAAATTGTTATCCGCTCACAATTCCACACAACATACGAGC
CGGAAGCATAAAGTGTAAAGCCTGGGGTGCCTAATGAGTGAGCTAACTCACATTAAGGTGGGCTGCAAAA
CAAAACGGCCTCCTGTCAGGAAGCCGCTTTTATCGGGTACCGCTCACTGCCCGCTTTCCAGTCGGGAAAC
CTGTCGTGCCAGCTGCATTAATGAATCGGCCAACGCGCGGGGAGAGGCGGTTTGCGTATTGGGCGCCAGG
GTGGTTTTTCTTTTCACCAGTGAGACGGGCAACAGCTGATTGCCCTTCACCGCCTGGCCCTGAGAGAGTT
GCAGCAAGCGGTCCACGCTGGTTTGCCCCAGCAGGCGAAAATCCTGTTTGATGGTGGTTAACGGCGGGAT
ATAACATGAGCTGTCTTCGGTATCGTCGTATCCCACTACCGAGATGTCCGCACCAACGCGCAGCCCGGAC
TCGGTAATGGCGCGCATTGCGCCCAGCGCCATCTGATCGTTGGCAACCAGCATCGCAGTGGGAACGATGC
CCTCATTCAGCATTTGCATGGTTTGTTGAAAACCGGACATGGCACTCCAGTCGCCTTCCCGTTCCGCTAT
CGGCTGAATTTGATTGCGAGTGAGATATTTATGCCAGCCAGCCAGACGCAGACGCGCCGAGACAGAACTT
AATGGGCCCGCTAACAGCGCGATTTGCTGGTGACCCAATGCGACCAGATGCTCCACGCCCAGTCGCGTAC
CGTCTTCATGGGAGAAAATAATACTGTTGATGGGTGTCTGGTCAGAGACATCAAGAAATAACGCCGGAAC
ATTAGTGCAGGCAGCTTCCACAGCAATGGCATCCTGGTCATCCAGCGGATAGTTAATGATCAGCCCACTG
ACGCGTTGCGCGAGAAGATTGTGCACCGCCGCTTTACAGGCTTCGACGCCGCTTCGTTCTACCATCGACA
CCACCACGCTGGCACCCAGTTGATCGGCGCGAGATTTAATCGCCGCGACAATTTGCGACGGCGCGTGCAG
GGCCAGACTGGAGGTGGCAACGCCAATCAGCAACGACTGTTTGCCCGCCAGTTGTTGTGCCACGCGGTTG
GGAATGTAATTCAGCTCCGCCATCGCCGCTTCCACTTTTTCCCGCGTTTTCGCAGAAACGTGGCTGGCCT
GGTTCACCACGCGGGAAACGGTCTGATAAGAGACACCGGCATACTCTGCGACATCGTATAACGTTACTGG
TTTCACATTCACCACCCTGAATTGACTCTCTTCCGGGCGCTATCATGCCATACCGCGAAAGGTTTTGCGC
CATTCGATGGTGTCGGGTCTTGACTCCAGCGTAACTGGACTGCAATCAACTCACTGGCTCACCTTCACGG
GTGGGTCTTTCTTCGGTAGAAAATCAAAGGATCTTCTTGAGATCCTTTTTTTCTGCGCGTAATCTGCTGC
TTGCAAACAAAAAAACCACCGCTACCAGCGGTGGTTTGTTTGCCGGATCAAGAGCTACCAACTCTTTTTC
CGAGGTAACTGGCTTCAGCAGAGCGCAGATACCAAATACTGTTCTTCTAGTGTAGCCGTAGTTAGGCCAC
CACTTCAAGAACTCTGTAGCACCGCCTACATACCTCGCTCTGCTAATCCTGTTACCAGTGGCTGCTGCCA
GTGGCGATAAGTCGTGTCTTACCGGGTTGGACTCAAGACGATAGTTACAGGATAAGGCGCAGCGGTCGGG
CTGAACGGGGGGTTCGTGCACACAGCCCAGCTTGGAGCGAACGACCTACACCGAACTGAGATACCTACAG
CGTGAGCTATGAGAAAGCGCCACGCTTCCCGAAGGGAGAAAGGCGGACAGGTATCCGGTAAGCGGCAGGG
TCGGAACAGGAGAGCGCACGAGGGAGCTTCCAGGGGGAAACGCCTGGTATCTTTATAGTCCTGTCGGGTT
TCGCCACCTCTGACTTGAGCATCGATTTTTGTGATGCTCGTCAGGGGGGCGGAGCCTATGGAAAAACGCC
AGCAACGCAGAAAGGCCCACCCGAAGGTGAGCCAGGTGATTACATTTGGGCCCTCATCAGAGGTTTTCAC
CGTCATCACCGAAACGCGCGAGGCAGCTGCGGTAAAGCTCATCAGCGTGGTCGTGAAGCGATTCACAGAT
GTCTGCCTGTTCATCCGCGTCCAGCTCGTTGAGTTTCTCCAGAAGCGTTAATGTCTGGCTTCTGATAAAG
CGGGCCATGTTAAGGGCGGTTTTTTCCTGTTTGGTCACTTACCAATGCTTAATCAGTGAGGCACCTATCT
CAGCGATCTGTCTATTTCGTTCATCCATAGTTGCCTGACTCCCCGTCGTGTAGATAACTACGATGCGGGA
GGGCTTACCATCTGGCCCCAGTGCTGCAATGATACCGCGAGACCCACGCTCACCGGCTCCAGATTTATCA
GCAATAAACCAGCCAGCCGGGAGGGCCGAGCGCAGAAGTGATCCTGCAACTTTATCCGCCTCCATCCAGT
CTATTAATTGTTGCCGGGAAGCTAGAGTAAGTAGTTCGCCAGTTAATAGTTTGCGCAACGTTGTTGCCAT
TGCTACAGGCATCGTGGTGTCACGCTCGTCGTTTGGTATGGCTTCATTCAGCTCCGGTTCCCAACGATCA
AGGCGAGTTACATGATCCCCCATGTTGTGCAAAAAAGCGGTTAGCTCCTTCGGTCCTCCGATCGTTGCCA
GAAGTAAGTTGGCCGCAGTGTTATCACTCATGGTTATGACAGCACTGCATAATTCTCTTACTGTCATGCC
ATCCGTGAGATGCTTTTCTGTGACTGGTGAGTACTCAACCAAGTCATTCTGAGAATAGTGTATGCGGCGA
CCGAGTTGCTCTTGCCCGGCGTCAATACGGGATAATACCGCGCCACATAGCAGAACTTTAAAAGTGCTCA
TCATTGGAAAACGTTCTTCGGGGCGTAAACTCTCAAGGATCTTACCGCTGTTGAGATCCAGTTCGATGTA
ACCCACTCGTGCACCCAACTGATCTTCAGCATCTTTTACTTTCACCAGCGTTTCTGGGTGAGCAAAAACA
GGAAGGCAAAATGCCGCAAAAAAGGGAATAAGGGCGACACGGAAATGTTGAATACTCATTTTAGCTTCCT
TAGCTCCTGAAAATCTCGATAACTCAAAAAATACGCCCGGTAGTGATCTTATTTCATTATGGTGAAAGTT
GGAACCTCTTACGTGCCGATCAAGTCAAAAGCAAATTGTAAACGTTAATATTTTGTTAAAATTCGCGTTA
AATTTTTGTTAAATCAGCTCATTTTTTAACCAATAGGCCGAAATCGGCAAAATCCCTTATAAATCAAAAG
AATAGCCCGAGATAGGTT
[37 nt withheld, positions 4181-4217]
AAAGAACGTGGACTCCAACGTCAAAGG
[141 nt withheld, positions 4245-4385]
G
[172 nt withheld, positions 4387-4558]
A
[50 nt withheld, positions 4560-4609]
AGAAAGATTCATCAGTTGAGATTTAGGAATACCACAT
[44 nt withheld, positions 4647-4690]
AGTAAGAGCAACACTATCATAACCCTCGTTTACCAGACGACGATAAAAACCAAAATAGCGAGAGGCTTTT
GCAAAAGAAGTTTTGCCAGAGGGGGTAATA
[116 nt withheld, positions 4791-4906]
CAGGTCTTTACCCTGACTATTATAGTCAGAAGCAA
